Addgene plasmid #144769: TFORF3293
Purpose: Lentiviral vector for overexpressing transcription factor ORFs with unique 24-bp barcodes. Barcodes facilitate identification of transcription factors in pooled screens.
Depositing lab: Feng Zhang. Depositing organization: Broad Institute. Publication: A transcription factor atlas of directed differentiation. Joung J, Ma S, Tay T, Geiger-Schuller KR, Kirchgatterer PC, Verdine VK, Guo B, Arias-Garcia MA, Allen WE, Singh A, Kuksenko O, Abudayyeh OO, Gootenberg JS, Fu Z, Macrae RK, Buenrostro JD, Regev A, Zhang F. Cell. 2023 Jan 5;186(1):209-229.e26. doi: 10.1016/j.cell.2022.11.026. PubMed 36608654.
Backbone
  Vector backbone: pLX_TRC317
  Backbone manufacturer: Broad Institute Genetic Perturbation Platform
  Backbone size w/o insert (bp): 8264
  Vector type: Mammalian Expression, Lentiviral
  Selectable markers: Puromycin
Growth in bacteria
  Bacterial resistance: Ampicillin, 100 μg/mL
  Growth temperature: 37°C
  Growth strain: NEB Stable
  Copy number: High Copy
Gene/Insert
  Gene/Insert name: ZNF781
  Species: H. sapiens (human)
  Insert size (bp): 1190
  Entrez Gene: ZNF781
  Promoter: EF1a
  Tag / fusion protein: V5 (C terminal on insert)
  Cloning method: Gateway Cloning
  Sequencing primers: 5′ GGGTGGAGACTGAAGTTAGGCCAG; 3′ CACATAGCGTAAAAGGAGCAACATAG
Resource information
  A portion of this plasmid was derived from a plasmid made by: Broad Institute Genetic Perturbation Platform
Terms and licenses: Academic/Nonprofit Terms; Industry Terms: Not Available to Industry
Depositor comments: NM_152605.3 Please test multiple small colonies in case of plasmid recombination. To make this collection available in a timely manner, a portion of this collection was not fully sequenced by Addgene. If an Addgene verified full plasmid sequence is not available, please contact us prior to placing an order to request the full sequence.
How to cite: TFORF3293 was a gift from Feng Zhang (Addgene plasmid # 144769 ; http://n2t.net/addgene:144769 ; RRID:Addgene_144769)
