[The description below was written by a language model from this plasmid's Addgene catalogue record and pLannotate feature annotations shown in this document.]
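Description:
TFORF3293 is a third-generation-style, self-inactivating lentiviral expression plasmid built on the pLX_TRC317 backbone and carrying the human zinc-finger gene ZNF781 as a Gateway-cloned open reading frame. It belongs to a barcoded transcription factor ORF collection in which each construct bears a unique 24-bp barcode, so that the overexpressed factor can be identified by sequencing in pooled screens. The barcode is not annotated as a feature. In bacteria the plasmid is maintained through a high-copy ColE1/pUC-type origin and an ampicillin resistance gene. An f1 origin and remnants of a lac/lacZα cloning region with T7 and T3 promoters are also present. The depositor notes that the plasmid can recombine, as is common for LTR-containing vectors.

The viral genome is transcribed from an RSV promoter fused to a truncated HIV-1 5' LTR, followed by the Ψ packaging signal, a partial gag sequence, and the RRE for Rev-dependent nuclear export. It ends in a ΔU3 3' LTR, which inactivates LTR promoter activity after integration, followed by an SV40 polyadenylation signal. Within this unit, an SV40 early promoter drives puromycin N-acetyltransferase for selection of transduced mammalian cells, and a cPPT/CTS element aids nuclear import. The EF-1α promoter then drives the ZNF781 ORF, which is flanked by attB1 and attB2 sites and fused at its C terminus to a V5 epitope tag for detection. A downstream WPRE enhances transcript stability and expression. The automated annotation matches only part of the attB-flanked region to ZNF781, although the spacing of the sites is consistent with the stated insert size. The construct is used to make lentivirus for stable ZNF781 overexpression, for example in directed differentiation screens.
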