Features (pLannotate 1.2.2; 34 found; start..end, strand, type, name):
      5..231     +  promoter       RSV promoter: Rous sarcoma virus enhancer/promoter
    232..412     +  LTR            5' LTR (truncated): truncated 5' long terminal repeat (LTR) from HIV-1
    459..584     +  misc_feature   HIV-1 Ψ: packaging signal of human immunodeficiency virus type 1
    568..931     +  CDS            HIV-1 gag (fragment): gag protein from human immunodeficiency virus 1; gag
   1077..1310    +  misc_feature   RRE: The Rev response element (RRE) of HIV-1 allows for Rev-dependent mRNA export from the nucleus to the cytoplasm.
   1687..1713    +  CDS            Rev (fragment): human immunodeficiency virus 1 (HIV-1) Rev protein; rev; enhances nuclear export of unspliced and incompletely spliced viral mRNAs
   1720..1743    +  promoter       SV40 promoter (fragment): SV40 early promoter
   1744..1815    +  promoter       SV40 promoter (fragment): SV40 enhancer and early promoter
   1839..1974    +  rep_origin     SV40 ori: SV40 origin of replication
   2020..2616    +  CDS            PuroR (fragment): puromycin N-acetyltransferase; pac from Streptomyces; confers resistance to puromycin
   2665..2782    +  misc_feature   cPPT/CTS: central polypurine tract and central termination sequence of HIV-1
   2847..2913    +  CDS            small t antigen (fragment): SV40 (simian virus 40) small t antigen
   2920..4098    +  promoter       EF-1α promoter: strong constitutive promoter for human elongation factor EF-1α
   4119..4136    +  protein_bind   attB1 (fragment): mutant version of attB; core recombination site for the Gateway® BP reaction BP Clonase™
   4145..4636    +  CDS            ZNF781 (fragment): ZN781_HUMAN - Experimental evidence at transcript level: Swiss-Prot protein existence level 2. May be involved in transcriptional regulation. From Homo sapiens (Human).
   5133..5150    -  protein_bind   attB2 (fragment): mutant version of attB; core recombination site for the Gateway® BP reaction BP Clonase™
   5159..5200    +  CDS            V5 tag: epitope tag from simian virus 5
   5216..5269    +  promoter       U6 promoter (fragment): RNA polymerase III promoter for human U6 snRNA
   5311..5899    +  misc_feature   WPRE: woodchuck hepatitis virus posttranscriptional regulatory element
   5950..5969    +  misc_feature   cPPT/CTS (fragment): central polypurine tract and central termination sequence of HIV-1
   5971..6204    +  LTR            3' LTR (ΔU3): self-inactivating 3' long terminal repeat (LTR) from HIV-1
   6282..6403    +  polyA_signal   SV40 poly(A) signal: SV40 polyadenylation signal
   6443..6578    +  rep_origin     SV40 ori: SV40 origin of replication
   6599..6617    -  promoter       T7 promoter: promoter for bacteriophage T7 RNA polymerase
   6625..6780    +  CDS            lacZα (fragment): LacZα fragment of β-galactosidase; lacZ fragment
   6785..7213    +  rep_origin     f1 ori (sequence partly withheld): f1 bacteriophage origin of replication; arrow indicates direction of (+) strand synthesis
   7266..7370    +  promoter       AmpR promoter: bla
   7371..8231    +  CDS            AmpR: β-lactamase; bla; confers resistance to ampicillin, carbenicillin, and related antibiotics
   8402..8990    +  rep_origin     ori: high-copy-number ColE1/pMB1/pBR322/pUC origin of replication
   9173..9265    +  CDS            lacI (fragment): lac repressor; lacI; The lac repressor binds to the lac operator to inhibit transcription in E. coli. This inhibition can be relieved by adding lactose or isopropyl-β-D-thiogalactopyranoside (IPTG).
   9278..9299    +  protein_bind   CAP binding site: CAP binding activates transcription in the presence of cAMP. E. coli catabolite activator protein
   9314..9344    +  promoter       lac promoter: promoter for the E. coli lac operon
   9352..9368    +  protein_bind   lac operator: The lac repressor binds to the lac operator to inhibit transcription in E. coli. This inhibition can be relieved by adding lactose or isopropyl-β-D-thiogalactopyranoside (IPTG). lac repressor encoded by lacI
   9413..9431    +  promoter       T3 promoter: promoter for bacteriophage T3 RNA polymerase
>Addgene plasmid #144769 | TFORF3293 | addgene full sequence | sequence record 404371 | Addgene NGS Result
TTAATGTAGTCTTATGCAATACTCTTGTAGTCTTGCAACATGGTAACGATGAGTTAGCAACATGCCTTAC
AAGGAGAGAAAAAGCACCGTGCATGCCGATTGGTGGAAGTAAGGTGGTACGATCGTGCCTTATTAGGAAG
GCAACAGACGGGTCTGACATGGATTGGACGAACCACTGAATTGCCGCATTGCAGAGATATTGTATTTAAG
TGCCTAGCTCGATACATAAACGGGTCTCTCTGGTTAGACCAGATCTGAGCCTGGGAGCTCTCTGGCTAAC
TAGGGAACCCACTGCTTAAGCCTCAATAAAGCTTGCCTTGAGTGCTTCAAGTAGTGTGTGCCCGTCTGTT
GTGTGACTCTGGTAACTAGAGATCCCTCAGACCCTTTTAGTCAGTGTGGAAAATCTCTAGCAGTGGCGCC
CGAACAGGGACTTGAAAGCGAAAGGGAAACCAGAGGAGCTCTCTCGACGCAGGACTCGGCTTGCTGAAGC
GCGCACGGCAAGAGGCGAGGGGCGGCGACTGGTGAGTACGCCAAAAATTTTGACTAGCGGAGGCTAGAAG
GAGAGAGATGGGTGCGAGAGCGTCAGTATTAAGCGGGGGAGAATTAGATCGCGATGGGAAAAAATTCGGT
TAAGGCCAGGGGGAAAGAAAAAATATAAATTAAAACATATAGTATGGGCAAGCAGGGAGCTAGAACGATT
CGCAGTTAATCCTGGCCTGTTAGAAACATCAGAAGGCTGTAGACAAATACTGGGACAGCTACAACCATCC
CTTCAGACAGGATCAGAAGAACTTAGATCATTATATAATACAGTAGCAACCCTCTATTGTGTGCATCAAA
GGATAGAGATAAAAGACACCAAGGAAGCTTTAGACAAGATAGAGGAAGAGCAAAACAAAAGTAAGACCAC
CGCACAGCAAGCGGCCGCTGATCTTCAGACCTGGAGGAGGAGATATGAGGGACAATTGGAGAAGTGAATT
ATATAAATATAAAGTAGTAAAAATTGAACCATTAGGAGTAGCACCCACCAAGGCAAAGAGAAGAGTGGTG
CAGAGAGAAAAAAGAGCAGTGGGAATAGGAGCTTTGTTCCTTGGGTTCTTGGGAGCAGCAGGAAGCACTA
TGGGCGCAGCGTCAATGACGCTGACGGTACAGGCCAGACAATTATTGTCTGGTATAGTGCAGCAGCAGAA
CAATTTGCTGAGGGCTATTGAGGCGCAACAGCATCTGTTGCAACTCACAGTCTGGGGCATCAAGCAGCTC
CAGGCAAGAATCCTGGCTGTGGAAAGATACCTAAAGGATCAACAGCTCCTGGGGATTTGGGGTTGCTCTG
GAAAACTCATTTGCACCACTGCTGTGCCTTGGAATGCTAGTTGGAGTAATAAATCTCTGGAACAGATTTG
GAATCACACGACCTGGATGGAGTGGGACAGAGAAATTAACAATTACACAAGCTTAATACACTCCTTAATT
GAAGAATCGCAAAACCAGCAAGAAAAGAATGAACAAGAATTATTGGAATTAGATAAATGGGCAAGTTTGT
GGAATTGGTTTAACATAACAAATTGGCTGTGGTATATAAAATTATTCATAATGATAGTAGGAGGCTTGGT
AGGTTTAAGAATAGTTTTTGCTGTACTTTCTATAGTGAATAGAGTTAGGCAGGGATATTCACCATTATCG
TTTCAGACCCACCTCCCAACCCCGAGGGGACCCATGCATTGCATCTCAATTAGTCAGCAACCAGGTGTGG
AAAGTCCCCAGGCTCCCCAGCAGGCAGAAGTATGCAAAGCATGCGTCTCAATTAGTCAGCAACCATAGTC
CCGCCCCTAACTCCGCCCATCCCGCCCCTAACTCCGCCCAGTTCCGCCCATTCTCCGCCCCATGGCTGAC
TAATTTTTTTTATTTATGCAGAGGCCGAGGCCGCCTCGGCCTCTGAGCTATTCCAGAAGTAGTGAGGAGG
CTTTTTTGGAGGCCTAGGCTTTTGCAAAAAGCTTTCTAGAGGTACCACCGGAGCTTACCATGACCGAGTA
CAAGCCCACGGTGCGCCTCGCCACCCGCGACGACGTCCCCAGGGCCGTACGCACCCTCGCCGCCGCGTTC
GCCGACTACCCCGCCACGCGCCACACCGTCGATCCGGACCGCCACATCGAGCGGGTCACCGAGCTGCAAG
AACTCTTCCTCACGCGCGTCGGGCTCGACATCGGCAAGGTGTGGGTCGCGGACGACGGCGCCGCCGTGGC
GGTCTGGACCACGCCGGAGAGCGTCGAAGCGGGGGCGGTGTTCGCCGAGATCGGCCCGCGCATGGCCGAG
TTGAGCGGTTCCCGGCTGGCCGCGCAGCAACAGATGGAAGGCCTCCTGGCGCCGCACCGGCCCAAGGAGC
CCGCGTGGTTCCTGGCCACCGTCGGCGTCTCGCCCGACCACCAGGGCAAGGGTCTGGGCAGCGCCGTCGT
GCTCCCCGGAGTGGAGGCGGCCGAGCGCGCCGGGGTGCCCGCCTTCCTGGAGACCTCCGCGCCCCGCAAC
CTCCCCTTCTACGAGCGGCTCGGCTTCACCGTCACCGCCGACGTCGAGGTGCCCGAAGGACCGCGCACCT
GGTGCATGACCCGCAAGCCCGGTGCCAGTTAACGAATTCTAGATCTTGAGACAAATGGCAGTATTCATCC
ACAATTTTAAAAGAAAAGGGGGGATTGGGGGGTACAGTGCAGGGGAAAGAATAGTAGACATAATAGCAAC
AGACATACAAACTAAAGAATTACAAAAACAAATTACAAAAATTCAAAATTTTCGGGTTTATTACAGGGAC
AGCAGAGATCCACTTTGGCGCCGGCTCGAGGCCTGCAGGTGCAAAGATGGATAAAGTTTTAAACAGAGAG
GAATCTTTGCAGCTAATGGACCTTCTAGGTCTTGAAAGGAGTGGGAATTGGCTCCGGTGCCCGTCAGTGG
GCAGAGCGCACATCGCCCACAGTCCCCGAGAAGTTGGGGGGAGGGGTCGGCAATTGAACCGGTGCCTAGA
GAAGGTGGCGCGGGGTAAACTGGGAAAGTGATGTCGTGTACTGGCTCCGCCTTTTTCCCGAGGGTGGGGG
AGAACCGTATATAAGTGCAGTAGTCGCCGTGAACGTTCTTTTTCGCAACGGGTTTGCCGCCAGAACACAG
GTAAGTGCCGTGTGTGGTTCCCGCGGGCCTGGCCTCTTTACGGGTTATGGCCCTTGCGTGCCTTGAATTA
CTTCCACCTGGCTGCAGTACGTGATTCTTGATCCCGAGCTTCGGGTTGGAAGTGGGTGGGAGAGTTCGAG
GCCTTGCGCTTAAGGAGCCCCTTCGCCTCGTGCTTGAGTTGAGGCCTGGCCTGGGCGCTGGGGCCGCCGC
GTGCGAATCTGGTGGCACCTTCGCGCCTGTCTCGCTGCTTTCGATAAGTCTCTAGCCATTTAAAATTTTT
GATGACCTGCTGCGACGCTTTTTTTCTGGCAAGATAGTCTTGTAAATGCGGGCCAAGATCTGCACACTGG
TATTTCGGTTTTTGGGGCCGCGGGCGGCGACGGGGCCCGTGCGTCCCAGCGCACATGTTCGGCGAGGCGG
GGCCTGCGAGCGCGGCCACCGAGAATCGGACGGGGGTAGTCTCAAGCTGGCCGGCCTGCTCTGGTGCCTG
GCCTCGCGCCGCCGTGTATCGCCCCGCCCTGGGCGGCAAGGCTGGCCCGGTCGGCACCAGTTGCGTGAGC
GGAAAGATGGCCGCTTCCCGGCCCTGCTGCAGGGAGCTCAAAATGGAGGACGCGGCGCTCGGGAGAGCGG
GCGGGTGAGTCACCCACACAAAGGAAAAGGGCCTTTCCGTCCTCAGCCGTCGCTTCATGTGACTCCACGG
AGTACCGGGCGCCGTCCAGGCACCTCGATTAGTTCTCGAGCTTTTGGAGTACGTCGTCTTTAGGTTGGGG
GGAGGGGTTTTATGCGATGGAGTTTCCCCACACTGAGTGGGTGGAGACTGAAGTTAGGCCAGCTTGGCAC
TTGATGTAATTCTCCTTGGAATTTGCCCTTTTTGAGTTTGGATCTTGGTTCATTCTCAAGCCTCAGACAG
TGGTTCAAAGTTTTTTTCTTCCATTTCAGGTGTCGTGAGGCTAGCATCGATTGATCAACAAGTTTGTACA
AAAAAGTTGGCACCATGCAAAGAAATGCAATGTATTTAAAGAATGTGGCAGAGACTGCTTGTAACTTTCA
ACTAACTCAATATCAAATAAGTCATGCTAATCAGAAACCCTATGAATGTCAGATATGTGGAAAGCCCTTT
AGAAAGCGTGCCCACCTTACCCAACATAATCGAATTCACACTGGTGGGAAACCATATGAATGCAAAGAAT
GTGGGAAAGTGTTTATCTGTTGTTCAACATTGATTCAACATAAGAGAACTCACACTAGTGAGAAACCCTA
TGAATGTCTGGAATGTAGAAAGACGTTTAGGCGGAGTGCACATCTTATTCGACATCAAAGAATTCATACT
GGTGAGAAACCTTATAAATGTAAGCAATGTTGGAAGGCCTTTGCTTCTGTTTCTGATTTAATAGACATCG
GAAAATTCACACTGATGAGAGACTTTACGAATGTACAGAATGTGGGAAGGCATTTAACAATCGCTCAACT
CTTATTCAGCATCAGAGAATTCACACTGGTGAGAAGTCCTTTGAATGTAAGGAATGTGGCAAAGCATTCA
ATAATTGCTCAACACTTACTCAACACCAGAGAACTCATACTAATGAGAAATCTTATGAATGTCAGGAATG
TAAAAAGGCTTTTAGGCAAAGTGCACATCTTACTCAACATCAAAGAATTCATACTGGTGAGAAACCATAT
GAGTGTAAGTAATGTGGGAAGGCTTTCACTTGTGTTTCTGATTTTAATAGACATCAGAGAATTCACACTG
GTGAAAAACCCTATGAATGTAAAGAATGTGGTAGAGCTTTTAACAATTGTTCAGCTCTTATTCAACACCA
GAGAATTCACACTGGTGAGAAGGCTTATGAATATAAGCAGTGTGGGAAGGTTTTTGTCTCCTGTCCAACA
CTTGTTCAACATCAGAGAACACATACTAATGAAAAACCTTATGAATGTCAGTAATGCAAGAAGGCCTTCA
AGCATAATGCACATCTTGCCAACTTTCTTGTACAAAGTGGTTGATATCGGTAAGCCTATCCCTAACCCTC
TCCTCGGTCTCGATTCTACGTAGTAATGAACTAGTCCGTAACTTGAAAGTATTTCGATTTCTTGGCTTTA
TATATCTTGTGGAAAGGACGAATATCAGTTCTTGGGGCTGTGTGTACGCGTTAAGTCGACAATCAACCTC
TGGATTACAAAATTTGTGAAAGATTGACTGGTATTCTTAACTATGTTGCTCCTTTTACGCTATGTGGATA
CGCTGCTTTAATGCCTTTGTATCATGCTATTGCTTCCCGTATGGCTTTCATTTTCTCCTCCTTGTATAAA
TCCTGGTTGCTGTCTCTTTATGAGGAGTTGTGGCCCGTTGTCAGGCAACGTGGCGTGGTGTGCACTGTGT
TTGCTGACGCAACCCCCACTGGTTGGGGCATTGCCACCACCTGTCAGCTCCTTTCCGGGACTTTCGCTTT
CCCCCTCCCTATTGCCACGGCGGAACTCATCGCCGCCTGCCTTGCCCGCTGCTGGACAGGGGCTCGGCTG
TTGGGCACTGACAATTCCGTGGTGTTGTCGGGGAAATCATCGTCCTTTCCTTGGCTGCTCGCCTGTGTTG
CCACCTGGATTCTGCGCGGGACGTCCTTCTGCTACGTCCCTTCGGCCCTCAATCCAGCGGACCTTCCTTC
CCGCGGCCTGCTGCCGGCTCTGCGGCCTCTTCCGCGTCTTCGCCTTCGCCCTCAGACGAGTCGGATCTCC
CTTTGGGCCGCCTCCCCGCGTCGACTTTAAGACCAATGACTTACAAGGCAGCTGTAGATCTTAGCCACTT
TTTAAAAGAAAAGGGGGGACTGGAAGGGCTAATTCACTCCCAACGAAGACAAGATCTGCTTTTTGCTTGT
ACTGGGTCTCTCTGGTTAGACCAGATCTGAGCCTGGGAGCTCTCTGGCTAACTAGGGAACCCACTGCTTA
AGCCTCAATAAAGCTTGCCTTGAGTGCTTCAAGTAGTGTGTGCCCGTCTGTTGTGTGACTCTGGTAACTA
GAGATCCCTCAGACCCTTTTAGTCAGTGTGGAAAATCTCTAGCAGTACGTATAGTAGTTCATGTCATCTT
ATTATTCAGTATTTATAACTTGCAAAGAAATGAATATCAGAGAGTGAGAGGAACTTGTTTATTGCAGCTT
ATAATGGTTACAAATAAAGCAATAGCATCACAAATTTCACAAATAAAGCATTTTTTTCACTGCATTCTAG
TTGTGGTTTGTCCAAACTCATCAATGTATCTTATCATGTCTGGCTCTAGCTATCCCGCCCCTAACTCCGC
CCATCCCGCCCCTAACTCCGCCCAGTTCCGCCCATTCTCCGCCCCATGGCTGACTAATTTTTTTTATTTA
TGCAGAGGCCGAGGCCGCCTCGGCCTCTGAGCTATTCCAGAAGTAGTGAGGAGGCTTTTTTGGAGGCCTA
GGGACGTACCCAATTCGCCCTATAGTGAGTCGTATTACGCGCGCTCACTGGCCGTCGTTTTACAACGTCG
TGACTGGGAAAACCCTGGCGTTACCCAACTTAATCGCCTTGCAGCACATCCCCCTTTCGCCAGCTGGCGT
AATAGCGAAGAGGCCCGCACCGATCGCCCTTCCCAACAGTTGCGCAGCCTGAATGGCGAATGGG
[124 nt withheld, positions 6785-6908]
C
[91 nt withheld, positions 6910-7000]
A
[49 nt withheld, positions 7002-7050]
CCTTTGACGTTGGAGTCCACGTTCTTT
[37 nt withheld, positions 7078-7114]
ACCCTATCTCGGTCTATTCTTTTGATTTATAAGGGATTTTGCCGATTTCGGCCTATTGGTTAAAAAATGA
GCTGATTTAACAAAAATTTAACGCGAATTTTAACAAAATATTAACGCTTACAATTTAGGTGGCACTTTTC
GGGGAAATGTGCGCGGAACCCCTATTTGTTTATTTTTCTAAATACATTCAAATATGTATCCGCTCATGAG
ACAATAACCCTGATAAATGCTTCAATAATATTGAAAAAGGAAGAGTATGAGTATTCAACATTTCCGTGTC
GCCCTTATTCCCTTTTTTGCGGCATTTTGCCTTCCTGTTTTTGCTCACCCAGAAACGCTGGTGAAAGTAA
AAGATGCTGAAGATCAGTTGGGTGCACGAGTGGGTTACATCGAACTGGATCTCAACAGCGGTAAGATCCT
TGAGAGTTTTCGCCCCGAAGAACGTTTTCCAATGATGAGCACTTTTAAAGTTCTGCTATGTGGCGCGGTA
TTATCCCGTATTGACGCCGGGCAAGAGCAACTCGGTCGCCGCATACACTATTCTCAGAATGACTTGGTTG
AGTACTCACCAGTCACAGAAAAGCATCTTACGGATGGCATGACAGTAAGAGAATTATGCAGTGCTGCCAT
AACCATGAGTGATAACACTGCGGCCAACTTACTTCTGACAACGATCGGAGGACCGAAGGAGCTAACCGCT
TTTTTGCACAACATGGGGGATCATGTAACTCGCCTTGATCGTTGGGAACCGGAGCTGAATGAAGCCATAC
CAAACGACGAGCGTGACACCACGATGCCTGTAGCAATGGCAACAACGTTGCGCAAACTATTAACTGGCGA
ACTACTTACTCTAGCTTCCCGGCAACAATTAATAGACTGGATGGAGGCGGATAAAGTTGCAGGACCACTT
CTGCGCTCGGCCCTTCCGGCTGGCTGGTTTATTGCTGATAAATCTGGAGCCGGTGAGCGTGGGTCTCGCG
GTATCATTGCAGCACTGGGGCCAGATGGTAAGCCCTCCCGTATCGTAGTTATCTACACGACGGGGAGTCA
GGCAACTATGGATGAACGAAATAGACAGATCGCTGAGATAGGTGCCTCACTGATTAAGCATTGGTAACTG
TCAGACCAAGTTTACTCATATATACTTTAGATTGATTTAAAACTTCATTTTTAATTTAAAAGGATCTAGG
TGAAGATCCTTTTTGATAATCTCATGACCAAAATCCCTTAACGTGAGTTTTCGTTCCACTGAGCGTCAGA
CCCCGTAGAAAAGATCAAAGGATCTTCTTGAGATCCTTTTTTTCTGCGCGTAATCTGCTGCTTGCAAACA
AAAAAACCACCGCTACCAGCGGTGGTTTGTTTGCCGGATCAAGAGCTACCAACTCTTTTTCCGAAGGTAA
CTGGCTTCAGCAGAGCGCAGATACCAAATACTGTTCTTCTAGTGTAGCCGTAGTTAGGCCACCACTTCAA
GAACTCTGTAGCACCGCCTACATACCTCGCTCTGCTAATCCTGTTACCAGTGGCTGCTGCCAGTGGCGAT
AAGTCGTGTCTTACCGGGTTGGACTCAAGACGATAGTTACCGGATAAGGCGCAGCGGTCGGGCTGAACGG
GGGGTTCGTGCACACAGCCCAGCTTGGAGCGAACGACCTACACCGAACTGAGATACCTACAGCGTGAGCT
ATGAGAAAGCGCCACGCTTCCCGAAGGGAGAAAGGCGGACAGGTATCCGGTAAGCGGCAGGGTCGGAACA
GGAGAGCGCACGAGGGAGCTTCCAGGGGGAAACGCCTGGTATCTTTATAGTCCTGTCGGGTTTCGCCACC
TCTGACTTGAGCGTCGATTTTTGTGATGCTCGTCAGGGGGGCGGAGCCTATGGAAAAACGCCAGCAACGC
GGCCTTTTTACGGTTCCTGGCCTTTTGCTGGCCTTTTGCTCACATGTTCTTTCCTGCGTTATCCCCTGAT
TCTGTGGATAACCGTATTACCGCCTTTGAGTGAGCTGATACCGCTCGCCGCAGCCGAACGACCGAGCGCA
GCGAGTCAGTGAGCGAGGAAGCGGAAGAGCGCCCAATACGCAAACCGCCTCTCCCCGCGCGTTGGCCGAT
TCATTAATGCAGCTGGCACGACAGGTTTCCCGACTGGAAAGCGGGCAGTGAGCGCAACGCAATTAATGTG
AGTTAGCTCACTCATTAGGCACCCCAGGCTTTACACTTTATGCTTCCGGCTCGTATGTTGTGTGGAATTG
TGAGCGGATAACAATTTCACACAGGAAACAGCTATGACCATGATTACGCCAAGCGCGCAATTAACCCTCA
CTAAAGGGAACAAAAGCTGGAGCTGCAAGC
