>Addgene plasmid #144769 | TFORF3293 | depositor partial sequence | sequence record 286422 | Insert
ATCGATTGATCAACAAGTTTGTACAAAAAAGTTGGCACCATGCAAAGAAATGCAATGTATTTAAAGAATG
TGGCAGAGACTGCTTGTAACTTTCAACTAACTCAATATCAAATAAGTCATGCTAATCAGAAACCCTATGA
ATGTCAGATATGTGGAAAGCCCTTTAGAAAGCGTGCCCACCTTACCCAACATAATCGAATTCACACTGGT
GGGAAACCATATGAATGCAAAGAATGTGGGAAAGTGTTTATCTGTTGTTCAACATTGATTCAACATAAGA
GAACTCACACTAGTGAGAAACCCTATGAATGTCTGGAATGTAGAAAGACGTTTAGGCGGAGTGCACATCT
TATTCGACATCAAAGAATTCATACTGGTGAGAAACCTTATAAATGTAAGCAATGTTGGAAGGCCTTTGCT
TCTGTTTCTGATTTAATAGACATCGGAAAATTCACACTGATGAGAGACTTTACGAATGTACAGAATGTGG
GAAGGCATTTAACAATCGCTCAACTCTTATTCAGCATCAGAGAATTCACACTGGTGAGAAGTCCTTTGAA
TGTAAGGAATGTGGCAAAGCATTCAATAATTGCTCAACACTTACTCAACACCAGAGAACTCATACTAATG
AGAAATCTTATGAATGTCAGGAATGTAAAAAGGCTTTTAGGCAAAGTGCACATCTTACTCAACATCAAAG
AATTCATACTGGTGAGAAACCATATGAGTGTAAGTAATGTGGGAAGGCTTTCACTTGTGTTTCTGATTTT
AATAGACATCAGAGAATTCACACTGGTGAAAAACCCTATGAATGTAAAGAATGTGGTAGAGCTTTTAACA
ATTGTTCAGCTCTTATTCAACACCAGAGAATTCACACTGGTGAGAAGGCTTATGAATATAAGCAGTGTGG
GAAGGTTTTTGTCTCCTGTCCAACACTTGTTCAACATCAGAGAACACATACTAATGAAAAACCTTATGAA
TGTCAGTAATGCAAGAAGGCCTTCAAGCATAATGCACATCTTGCCAACTTTCTTGTACAAAGTGGTTGAT
ATCGGTAAGCCTATCCCTAACCCTCTCCTCGGTCTCGATTCTACGTAGTAATGAACTAGTCCGTAACTTG
AAAGTATTTCGATTTCTTGGCTTTATATATCTTGTGGAAAGGACGAATATCAGTTCTTGGGGCTGTGTGT
