>Addgene plasmid #144769 | TFORF3293 | depositor partial sequence | sequence record 286423 | Barcode
ATATCAGTTCTTGGGGCTGTGTGT
